>Addgene plasmid #78118 | pcDNA3_erGAP3 | depositor full sequence | sequence record 153361 | pcDNA3_erGAP3 sequence 6826 bps
GACGGATCGGGAGATCTCCCGATCCCCTATGGTCGACTCTCAGTACAATCTGCTCTGATGCCGCATAGTT
AAGCCAGTATCTGCTCCCTGCTTGTGTGTTGGAGGTCGCTGAGTAGTGCGCGAGCAAAATTTAAGCTACA
ACAAGGCAAGGCTTGACCGACAATTGCATGAAGAATCTGCTTAGGGTTAGGCGTTTTGCGCTGCTTCGCG
ATGTACGGGCCAGATATACGCGTTGACATTGATTATTGACTAGTTATTAATAGTAATCAATTACGGGGTC
ATTAGTTCATAGCCCATATATGGAGTTCCGCGTTACATAACTTACGGTAAATGGCCCGCCTGGCTGACCG
CCCAACGACCCCCGCCCATTGACGTCAATAATGACGTATGTTCCCATAGTAACGCCAATAGGGACTTTCC
ATTGACGTCAATGGGTGGACTATTTACGGTAAACTGCCCACTTGGCAGTACATCAAGTGTATCATATGCC
AAGTACGCCCCCTATTGACGTCAATGACGGTAAATGGCCCGCCTGGCATTATGCCCAGTACATGACCTTA
TGGGACTTTCCTACTTGGCAGTACATCTACGTATTAGTCATCGCTATTACCATGGTGATGCGGTTTTGGC
AGTACATCAATGGGCGTGGATAGCGGTTTGACTCACGGGGATTTCCAAGTCTCCACCCCATTGACGTCAA
TGGGAGTTTGTTTTGGCACCAAAATCAACGGGACTTTCCAAAATGTCGTAACAACTCCGCCCCATTGACG
CAAATGGGCGGTAGGCGTGTACGGTGGGAGGTCTATATAAGCAGAGCTCTCTGGCTAACTAGAGAACCCA
CTGCTTACTGGCTTATCGAAATTAATACGACTCACTATAGGGAGACCCAAGCTCCAAAGCTTCCGCCACC
ATGCTCCTCTCTGTGCCCCTCCTCCTCGGTCTCCTGGGACTGGCCGTAGCCAATGACGCCTCAAAAGGCG
AAGAGCTGTTCACAGGCGTGGTCCCTATCCAGGTGGAACTCGATGGAGACGTGAACGGCCATAAATTCTC
CGTATCAGGCGAGGGGGAAGGAGACGCCACATATGGAAAGCTGACACTCAAATTTATCTGCACCACAGGA
AAACTGCCTGTCCCATGGCCAACCCTCGTGACAACCTTCTCATACGGCGTGCAATGTTTTAGCAGATATC
CAGACCACATGAAAAGGCATGACTTCTTTAAGAGCGCAATGCCAGAAGGATACGTCCAGGAGAGGACCAT
TAGCTTCAAGGACGATGGCAATTATAAGACAAGAGCCGAGGTCAAATTCGAGGGAGACACTCTCGTGAAC
AGAATTGAACTGAAAGGGATCGATTTTAAAGAAGATGGCAACATCCTCGGACATAAGCTCGAGTACAACT
ACAACTCTCATAATGTGTACATAACCGCCGACAAACAGAAGAACGGGATCAAAGCTAATTTCAAGGTGAG
GCACAACATAGAAGACGGCGGCGTACAGCTGGCTTACCACTATCAGCAGAACACACCCATAGGGGACGGT
CCCGTGCTCCTGCCAGATAATCACTATCTGTCCACACAATCAGCCCTGAGCAAGGACCCTAACGAGAAAA
GAGACCATATGGTCCTGCTGGAATTTGTAACAGCTGCAGGCATTACTCACGGAATGGACGAGCTGTATAA
GCCCGGAACAGCCACTCCAGCCACTACACCCACCACCGCACCCACTGCAGGTACCGGGAAACTGACCAGC
GACTTCGATAATCCAAGATGGATAGGGAGACACAAGCATATGTTCAATTTTCTGAATGTCAACCACAATG
GCAAGATATCACTGGACGAAATGGTCTACAAGGCATCTGACATTGTGATCAACAATCTCGGAGCTACTCC
TGAGCAGGCAAAGAGGCACAAAGACGCCGTAGAGGCCTTTTTCGGTGGCGCAGGGATGAAATACGGCGTA
GAGACTGATTGGCCCGCCTATATTGAGGGGTGGAAGAAACTGGCAACCGATGAACTCGAAAAATACGCTA
AAAACGAGCCTACTCTCATAAGAATCTGGGGCGATGCTCTCTTCGATATTGTGGATAAAGCACAGAATGG
AGCAATAACACTGGATGAATGGAAGGCATACACTAAGGCAGCTGGAATCATCCAATCCTCCGAGGATTGT
GAAGAGACCTTCAGGGTCTGCGACATAGACGAATCTGGCCAGCTCGACGTCGATGAGATGACAAGGCAAC
ACCTGGGTTTTTGGTATACCATGGACCCTGCTTGCGAGAAACTCTACGGCGGGGCTGTGCCAAAGGATGA
ACTGTAGGAATTCTGCAGATATCCATCACACTGGCGGCCGCTCGAGCATGCATCTAGAGGGCCCTATTCT
ATAGTGTCACCTAAATGCTAGAGCTCGCTGATCAGCCTCGACTGTGCCTTCTAGTTGCCAGCCATCTGTT
GTTTGCCCCTCCCCCGTGCCTTCCTTGACCCTGGAAGGTGCCACTCCCACTGTCCTTTCCTAATAAAATG
AGGAAATTGCATCGCATTGTCTGAGTAGGTGTCATTCTATTCTGGGGGGTGGGGTGGGGCAGGACAGCAA
GGGGGAGGATTGGGAAGACAATAGCAGGCATGCTGGGGATGCGGTGGGCTCTATGGCTTCTGAGGCGGAA
AGAACCAGCTGGGGCTCTAGGGGGTATCCCC
[124 nt withheld, positions 2692-2815]
C
[32 nt withheld, positions 2817-2848]
CA
[57 nt withheld, positions 2851-2907]
A
[49 nt withheld, positions 2909-2957]
CCTTTGACGTTGGAGTCCACGTTCTTT
[37 nt withheld, positions 2985-3021]
ACCCTATCTCGGTCTATTCTTTTGATTTATAAGGGATTTTGGGGATTTCGGCCTATTGGTTAAAAAATGA
GCTGATTTAACAAAAATTTAACGCGAATTAATTCTGTGGAATGTGTGTCAGTTAGGGTGTGGAAAGTCCC
CAGGCTCCCCAGGCAGGCAGAAGTATGCAAAGCATGCATCTCAATTAGTCAGCAACCAGGTGTGGAAAGT
CCCCAGGCTCCCCAGCAGGCAGAAGTATGCAAAGCATGCATCTCAATTAGTCAGCAACCATAGTCCCGCC
CCTAACTCCGCCCATCCCGCCCCTAACTCCGCCCAGTTCCGCCCATTCTCCGCCCCATGGCTGACTAATT
TTTTTTATTTATGCAGAGGCCGAGGCCGCCTCTGCCTCTGAGCTATTCCAGAAGTAGTGAGGAGGCTTTT
TTGGAGGCCTAGGCTTTTGCAAAAAGCTCCCGGGAGCTTGTATATCCATTTTCGGATCTGATCAAGAGAC
AGGATGAGGATCGTTTCGCATGATTGAACAAGATGGATTGCACGCAGGTTCTCCGGCCGCTTGGGTGGAG
AGGCTATTCGGCTATGACTGGGCACAACAGACAATCGGCTGCTCTGATGCCGCCGTGTTCCGGCTGTCAG
CGCAGGGGCGCCCGGTTCTTTTTGTCAAGACCGACCTGTCCGGTGCCCTGAATGAACTGCAGGACGAGGC
AGCGCGGCTATCGTGGCTGGCCACGACGGGCGTTCCTTGCGCAGCTGTGCTCGACGTTGTCACTGAAGCG
GGAAGGGACTGGCTGCTATTGGGCGAAGTGCCGGGGCAGGATCTCCTGTCATCTCACCTTGCTCCTGCCG
AGAAAGTATCCATCATGGCTGATGCAATGCGGCGGCTGCATACGCTTGATCCGGCTACCTGCCCATTCGA
CCACCAAGCGAAACATCGCATCGAGCGAGCACGTACTCGGATGGAAGCCGGTCTTGTCGATCAGGATGAT
CTGGACGAAGAGCATCAGGGGCTCGCGCCAGCCGAACTGTTCGCCAGGCTCAAGGCGCGCATGCCCGACG
GCGAGGATCTCGTCGTGACCCATGGCGATGCCTGCTTGCCGAATATCATGGTGGAAAATGGCCGCTTTTC
TGGATTCATCGACTGTGGCCGGCTGGGTGTGGCGGACCGCTATCAGGACATAGCGTTGGCTACCCGTGAT
ATTGCTGAAGAGCTTGGCGGCGAATGGGCTGACCGCTTCCTCGTGCTTTACGGTATCGCCGCTCCCGATT
CGCAGCGCATCGCCTTCTATCGCCTTCTTGACGAGTTCTTCTGAGCGGGACTCTGGGGTTCGAAATGACC
GACCAAGCGACGCCCAACCTGCCATCACGAGATTTCGATTCCACCGCCGCCTTCTATGAAAGGTTGGGCT
TCGGAATCGTTTTCCGGGACGCCGGCTGGATGATCCTCCAGCGCGGGGATCTCATGCTGGAGTTCTTCGC
CCACCCCAACTTGTTTATTGCAGCTTATAATGGTTACAAATAAAGCAATAGCATCACAAATTTCACAAAT
AAAGCATTTTTTTCACTGCATTCTAGTTGTGGTTTGTCCAAACTCATCAATGTATCTTATCATGTCTGTA
TACCGTCGACCTCTAGCTAGAGCTTGGCGTAATCATGGTCATAGCTGTTTCCTGTGTGAAATTGTTATCC
GCTCACAATTCCACACAACATACGAGCCGGAAGCATAAAGTGTAAAGCCTGGGGTGCCTAATGAGTGAGC
TAACTCACATTAATTGCGTTGCGCTCACTGCCCGCTTTCCAGTCGGGAAACCTGTCGTGCCAGCTGCATT
AATGAATCGGCCAACGCGCGGGGAGAGGCGGTTTGCGTATTGGGCGCTCTTCCGCTTCCTCGCTCACTGA
CTCGCTGCGCTCGGTCGTTCGGCTGCGGCGAGCGGTATCAGCTCACTCAAAGGCGGTAATACGGTTATCC
ACAGAATCAGGGGATAACGCAGGAAAGAACATGTGAGCAAAAGGCCAGCAAAAGGCCAGGAACCGTAAAA
AGGCCGCGTTGCTGGCGTTTTTCCATAGGCTCCGCCCCCCTGACGAGCATCACAAAAATCGACGCTCAAG
TCAGAGGTGGCGAAACCCGACAGGACTATAAAGATACCAGGCGTTTCCCCCTGGAAGCTCCCTCGTGCGC
TCTCCTGTTCCGACCCTGCCGCTTACCGGATACCTGTCCGCCTTTCTCCCTTCGGGAAGCGTGGCGCTTT
CTCAATGCTCACGCTGTAGGTATCTCAGTTCGGTGTAGGTCGTTCGCTCCAAGCTGGGCTGTGTGCACGA
ACCCCCCGTTCAGCCCGACCGCTGCGCCTTATCCGGTAACTATCGTCTTGAGTCCAACCCGGTAAGACAC
GACTTATCGCCACTGGCAGCAGCCACTGGTAACAGGATTAGCAGAGCGAGGTATGTAGGCGGTGCTACAG
AGTTCTTGAAGTGGTGGCCTAACTACGGCTACACTAGAAGGACAGTATTTGGTATCTGCGCTCTGCTGAA
GCCAGTTACCTTCGGAAAAAGAGTTGGTAGCTCTTGATCCGGCAAACAAACCACCGCTGGTAGCGGTGGT
TTTTTTGTTTGCAAGCAGCAGATTACGCGCAGAAAAAAAGGATCTCAAGAAGATCCTTTGATCTTTTCTA
CGGGGTCTGACGCTCAGTGGAACGAAAACTCACGTTAAGGGATTTTGGTCATGAGATTATCAAAAAGGAT
CTTCACCTAGATCCTTTTAAATTAAAAATGAAGTTTTAAATCAATCTAAAGTATATATGAGTAAACTTGG
TCTGACAGTTACCAATGCTTAATCAGTGAGGCACCTATCTCAGCGATCTGTCTATTTCGTTCATCCATAG
TTGCCTGACTCCCCGTCGTGTAGATAACTACGATACGGGAGGGCTTACCATCTGGCCCCAGTGCTGCAAT
GATACCGCGAGACCCACGCTCACCGGCTCCAGATTTATCAGCAATAAACCAGCCAGCCGGAAGGGCCGAG
CGCAGAAGTGGTCCTGCAACTTTATCCGCCTCCATCCAGTCTATTAATTGTTGCCGGGAAGCTAGAGTAA
GTAGTTCGCCAGTTAATAGTTTGCGCAACGTTGTTGCCATTGCTACAGGCATCGTGGTGTCACGCTCGTC
GTTTGGTATGGCTTCATTCAGCTCCGGTTCCCAACGATCAAGGCGAGTTACATGATCCCCCATGTTGTGC
AAAAAAGCGGTTAGCTCCTTCGGTCCTCCGATCGTTGTCAGAAGTAAGTTGGCCGCAGTGTTATCACTCA
TGGTTATGGCAGCACTGCATAATTCTCTTACTGTCATGCCATCCGTAAGATGCTTTTCTGTGACTGGTGA
GTACTCAACCAAGTCATTCTGAGAATAGTGTATGCGGCGACCGAGTTGCTCTTGCCCGGCGTCAATACGG
GATAATACCGCGCCACATAGCAGAACTTTAAAAGTGCTCATCATTGGAAAACGTTCTTCGGGGCGAAAAC
TCTCAAGGATCTTACCGCTGTTGAGATCCAGTTCGATGTAACCCACTCGTGCACCCAACTGATCTTCAGC
ATCTTTTACTTTCACCAGCGTTTCTGGGTGAGCAAAAACAGGAAGGCAAAATGCCGCAAAAAAGGGAATA
AGGGCGACACGGAAATGTTGAATACTCATACTCTTCCTTTTTCAATATTATTGAAGCATTTATCAGGGTT
ATTGTCTCATGAGCGGATACATATTTGAATGTATTTAGAAAAATAAACAAATAGGGGTTCCGCGCACATT
TCCCCGAAAAGTGCCACCTGACGTC
Features (pLannotate 1.2.2; 22 found; start..end, strand, type, name):
     36..80      -  misc_feature   bom (fragment): basis of mobility region from pBR322
    235..614     +  enhancer       CMV enhancer: human cytomegalovirus immediate early enhancer
    615..818     +  promoter       CMV promoter: human cytomegalovirus (CMV) immediate early promoter
    814..847     +  LTR            5' LTR (truncated) (fragment): truncated 5' long terminal repeat (LTR) from HIV-1
    863..881     +  promoter       T7 promoter: promoter for bacteriophage T7 RNA polymerase
    971..1681    +  CDS            &alpha;GFP: &alpha;GFP is a basic (constitutively fluorescent) long stokes shift fluorescent protein published in 1996, derived from Aequorea victoria.
   1739..2302    +  CDS            AEQ2_AEQVI: Experimental evidence at protein level: Swiss-Prot protein existence level 1. Ca(2+)-dependent bioluminescence photoprotein. Displays an emission peak at 470 nm (blue light). Trace amounts of calcium ion trigger the intramolecular oxidation of the chromophore, coelenterazine into coelenteramide and CO(2) with the concomitant emission of light. From Aequorea victoria (Water jellyfish) (Mesonema victoria).
   2378..2396    -  promoter       SP6 promoter: promoter for bacteriophage SP6 RNA polymerase
   2422..2646    +  polyA_signal   bGH poly(A) signal: bovine growth hormone polyadenylation signal
   2650..2671    +  promoter       SV40 promoter (fragment): SV40 enhancer and early promoter
   2692..3120    +  rep_origin     f1 ori (sequence partly withheld): f1 bacteriophage origin of replication; arrow indicates direction of (+) strand synthesis
   3134..3464    +  promoter       SV40 promoter: SV40 enhancer and early promoter
   3531..4322    +  CDS            neo: KKA2_KLEPN - Also known as kan, nptII. Experimental evidence at protein level: Swiss-Prot protein existence level 1. Resistance to kanamycin, neomycin, paromomycin, ribostamycin, butirosin and gentamicin B. From Klebsiella pneumoniae.
   4346..4504    +  CDS            ble (fragment): BLE_KLEPN - Experimental evidence at protein level: Swiss-Prot protein existence level 1. Binding protein with a strong affinity to the bleomycin family of antibiotics. Binds to CL990; an antimitotic-antibiotic compound. From Klebsiella pneumoniae.
   4499..4620    +  polyA_signal   SV40 poly(A) signal: SV40 polyadenylation signal
   4693..4709    -  protein_bind   lac operator: The lac repressor binds to the lac operator to inhibit transcription in E. coli. This inhibition can be relieved by adding lactose or isopropyl-β-D-thiogalactopyranoside (IPTG). lac repressor encoded by lacI
   4717..4747    -  promoter       lac promoter: promoter for the E. coli lac operon
   4762..4783    -  protein_bind   CAP binding site: CAP binding activates transcription in the presence of cAMP. E. coli catabolite activator protein
   4796..4888    -  CDS            lacI (fragment): lac repressor; lacI; The lac repressor binds to the lac operator to inhibit transcription in E. coli. This inhibition can be relieved by adding lactose or isopropyl-β-D-thiogalactopyranoside (IPTG).
   5071..5659    -  rep_origin     ori: high-copy-number ColE1/pMB1/pBR322/pUC origin of replication
   5830..6690    -  CDS            AmpR: β-lactamase; bla; confers resistance to ampicillin, carbenicillin, and related antibiotics
   6691..6795    -  promoter       AmpR promoter: bla
