[The description below was written by a language model from this plasmid's Addgene catalogue record and pLannotate feature annotations shown in this document.]
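Description:
pcDNA3_erGAP3 is a mammalian expression plasmid built on the pcDNA3 backbone that encodes erGAP3, a genetically encoded, low-affinity fluorescent calcium indicator of the GAP (GFP-Aequorin Protein) family directed to the endoplasmic reticulum. It is propagated in E. coli as a high-copy plasmid through a ColE1/pUC-type origin with ampicillin selection (AmpR under its own bla promoter). It also carries an f1 origin for single-stranded DNA production. For mammalian cells, an SV40 early promoter drives a neomycin phosphotransferase gene ending in an SV40 polyadenylation signal, which allows G418 selection of stable transfectants.

The synthetic insert of roughly 1.4 kb lies between HindIII and EcoRI sites. It is transcribed from the CMV immediate-early enhancer/promoter and terminated by the bovine growth hormone poly(A) signal. Flanking T7 and SP6 promoters serve as sequencing primer sites. The feature table shows an Aequorea victoria GFP-derived coding region followed by an aequorin coding region, consistent with a single fusion protein in which calcium binding to the aequorin moiety modulates GFP fluorescence. The record lists S175G, D180Y, I167V and L15Q substitutions in the GFP part and D24N/D119A in the aequorin part. The aequorin changes presumably underlie the reduced calcium affinity, although the record does not say so explicitly. An N-terminal calreticulin signal peptide directs the protein into the ER, and a C-terminal KDEL motif retains it there. The sensor is intended for imaging calcium dynamics in high-calcium organelles. The short HIV-1 LTR, ble, lacI and bom fragments in the annotation appear to be incidental backbone matches rather than functional elements.
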