Addgene plasmid #78118: pcDNA3_erGAP3
Purpose: Low affinity fluorescent calcium indicator of the GAP (GFP-Aequorin Protein) family targeted to the endoplasmic reticulum
Depositing lab: Teresa Alonso & Javier García-Sancho. Depositing organization: Universidad de Valladolid. Publication: GFP-Aequorin Protein Sensor for Ex Vivo and In Vivo Imaging of Ca(2+) Dynamics in High-Ca(2+) Organelles. Navas-Navarro P, Rojo-Ruiz J, Rodriguez-Prados M, Ganfornina MD, Looger LL, Alonso MT, Garcia-Sancho J. Cell Chem Biol. 2016 Jun 1. pii: S2451-9456(16)30163-5. doi: 10.1016/j.chembiol.2016.05.010. PubMed 27291400.
Backbone
  Vector backbone: pcDNA3
  Backbone size w/o insert (bp): 5397
  Total vector size (bp): 6818
  Vector type: Mammalian Expression
  Selectable markers: Neomycin (select with G418)
Growth in bacteria
  Bacterial resistance: Ampicillin, 100 μg/mL
  Growth temperature: 37°C
  Growth strain: DH5alpha
  Copy number: High Copy
Gene/Insert
  Gene/Insert name: erGAP3 (alt name: Endoplasmic reticulum targeted GAP3)
  Species: Synthetic
  Insert size (bp): 1421
  Mutation: S175G, D180Y, I167V and L15Q in GFP moiety and D24N/D119A in aequorin moiety and
  Promoter: CMV
  Tag / fusion protein: calreticulin signal peptide (N terminal on backbone); KDEL (C terminal on backbone)
  Cloning method: Restriction Enzyme; 5′ cloning site Hind III (unknown if destroyed); 3′ cloning site EcoRI (unknown if destroyed)
  Sequencing primers: 5′ T7; 3′ Sp6
Terms and licenses: Academic/Nonprofit Terms; Industry Terms: Not Available to Industry
How to cite: pcDNA3_erGAP3 was a gift from Teresa Alonso & Javier García-Sancho (Addgene plasmid # 78118 ; http://n2t.net/addgene:78118 ; RRID:Addgene_78118)
