>Addgene plasmid #78118 | pcDNA3_erGAP3 | addgene partial sequence | sequence record 153362 | CMV-F 5'-CGCAAATGGGCGGTAGGCGTG-3'
ACTAGAGAACCCACTGCTTACTGGCTTATCGAAATTAATACGACTCACTATAGGGAGACCCAAGCTCCAA
AGCTTCCGCCACCATGCTCCTCTCTGTGCCCCTCCTCCTCGGTCTCCTGGGACTGGCCGTAGCCAATGAC
GCCTCAAAAGGCGAAGAGCTGTTCACAGGCGTGGTCCCTATCCAGGTGGAACTCGATGGAGACGTGAACG
GCCATAAATTCTCCGTATCAGGCGAGGGGGAAGGAGACGCCACATATGGAAAGCTGACACTCAAATTTAT
CTGCACCACAGGAAAACTGCCTGTCCCATGGCCAACCCTCGTGACAACCTTCTCATACGGCGTGCAATGT
TTTAGCAGATATCCAGACCACATGAAAAGGCATGACTTCTTTAAGAGCGCAATGCCAGAAGGATACGTCC
AGGAGAGGACCATTAGCTTCAAGGACGATGGCAATTATAAGACAAGAGCCGAGGTCAAATTCGAGGGAGA
CACTCTCGTGAACAGAATTGAACTGAAAGGGATCGATTTTAAAGAAGATGGCAACATCCTCGGACATAAG
CTCGAGTACAACTACAACTCTCATAATGTGTACATAACCGCCGACAAACAGAAGAACGGGATCAAAGCTA
ATTTCAAGGTGAGGCACAACATAGAAGACGGCGGCGTACAGCTGGCTTACCACTATCAGCAGAACACACC
CATAGGGGACGGTCCCGTGCTCCTGCCAGATAATCACTATCTGTCCACACAATCAGCCCTGAGCAAGGAC
CCTAACGAGAAAAGAGACCATATGG
