>Addgene plasmid #78118 | pcDNA3_erGAP3 | addgene partial sequence | sequence record 153363 | BGH-rev 5'-TAGAAGGCACAGTCGAGG-3'
CTATAGAATAGGGCCCTCTAGATGCATGCTCGAGCGGCCGCCAGTGTGATGGATATCTGCAGAATTCCTA
CAGTTCATCCTTTGGCACAGCCCCGCCGTAGAGTTTCTCGCAAGCAGGGTCCATGGTATACCAAAAACCC
AGGTGTTGCCTTGTCATCTCATCGACGTCGAGCTGGCCAGATTCGTCTATGTCGCAGACCCTGAAGGTCT
CTTCACAATCCTCGGAGGATTGGATGATTCCAGCTGCCTTAGTGTATGCCTTCCATTCATCCAGTGTTAT
TGCTCCATTCTGTGCTTTATCCACAATATCGAAGAGAGCATCGCCCCAGATTCTTATGAGAGTAGGCTCG
TTTTTAGCGTATTTTTCGAGTTCATCGGTTGCCAGTTTCTTCCACCCCTCAATATAGGCGGGCCAATCAG
TCTCTACGCCGTATTTCATCCCTGCGCCACCGAAAAAGGCCTCTACGGCGTCTTTGTGCCTCTTTGCCTG
CTCAGGAGTAGCTCCGAGATTGTTGATCACAATGTCAGATGCCTTGTAGACCATTTCGTCCAGTGATATC
TTGCCATTGTGGTTGACATTCAGAAAATTGAACATATGCTTGTGTCTCCCTATCCATCTTGGATTATCGA
AGTCGCTGGTCAGTTTCCCGGTACCTGCAGTGGGTGCGGTGGTGGGTGTAGTGGCTGGAGTGGCTGTTCC
GGGCTTATACAGCTCGTCCATTCCGTGAGTAATGCCTGCAGCTGTTACAAATTCCAGCAGGACCATATGG
TCTCTTTTCTCGTTAGGGTCCTTGCTCAGGGCTGATTGTGTGGACAGATAGTGATTATCTGGCAGGAGCA
CGGGACCGTCCCCTATGGGTGTGTTCTGCTGATAGTGGTAAGCCAGCTGTACGCCGCCGTCTTCTATGTT
GTGCCTCACCTTGAAAT
